>Addgene plasmid #230430 | AiP11772 - pAAV-hsA2-AiE0254h-minRho-SYFP2-WPRE3-BGHpA (Alias: CN1772) | addgene full sequence | sequence record 470918 | Addgene NGS Result
CCTGCAGGCAGCTGCGCGCTCGCTCGCTCACTGAGGCCGCCCGGGCGTCGGGCGACCTTTGGTCGCCCGG
CCTCAGTGAGCGAGCGAGCGCGCAGAGAGGGAGTGGCCAACTCCATCACTAGGGGTTCCTGCGGCCGCAA
CGCGTTTAGAACAATGGCTGGCCCATAGTAAATGCCGTGTTAGTGTGTTAGTTGCTGTTCTTCCACGTCA
GAAGAGGCACAGACAAATTACCACCAGGTGGCGCTCAGAGTCTGCGGAGGCATCACAACAGCCCTGAATT
TGAATCCTGCTCTGCCACTGCCTAGTTGAGACCTTTTACTACCTGACTAGCTGTTTGTGTATTTTAGGTG
TTTGTTTCTTGCACGCTTATTCAGGCTTTTGGCAGAAATCAGTTCGTTGTGGTTTAAGGACTGAGGTCGC
CTTTCTTTGCTGCTAACTGTTGGCCAGGAAGTACTGTCAGCTACTACATGGTACTTGCTGGTCCTTGCAC
ATGACCCCCTCCACCTTCAAACCAGGATTGACACAGTGTGTTGAGTCTTTCTTGAAGACTTTTGAACATC
TGACTTCCCATTCTGCCACTAGCCAGTTAAAATTCTCTAATTTTGAAGGACTCACCTGGTTGGCCAAACC
CACCCAAATAATCTCCACATCTTGAAGTCAACTGACCCAGGACTTTACATATGCAAAATCCCTTCACAGC
AGTACCTAGATGAGTGTTTGCTTGAATAACTGGGACACAGGAATCTTGGGGGAGCCATCTTTAGAATTCG
ACCTCCTACAACCCTTCTGGAAATCTGAGAGTGAGTCAGGGGAAGAAACCCTCTTTTGTAGTTTCCTTTT
AGGGCTTTCTACTTTGCTCAAAGTTGGGCACTATTTCACTTCAGTAGGGTCCTGCAAGCCCCATGAGGGT
AGTGAGTGCTGTCCTAGGAAACAGTAACTTAACCCTGATACCCATTTGTCCAAGAATTCGATATCATAAT
CAACCATAGGTACCGAGCTCGGGATTCAGCCGGGAGCTTAGGGAGGGGAGGTCACTTCATAAGGGCCTGG
GGGGGGAGTTGGAGCCACGAGTCGTCCAGCCGGAGCCCCGTGTGGCTGAGCTCCGGCCTCAGAAGCATCC
CCGGGTTGGATCCTTCGAAGCTAGCGCTACCGGTCGCCACCATGGTGAGCAAGGGCGAGGAGCTGTTCAC
CGGGGTGGTGCCCATCCTGGTCGAGCTGGACGGCGACGTAAACGGCCACAAGTTCAGCGTGTCCGGCGAG
GGCGAGGGCGATGCCACCTACGGCAAGCTGACCCTGAAGCTGATCTGCACCACCGGCAAGCTGCCCGTGC
CCTGGCCCACCCTCGTGACCACCCTGGGCTACGGCGTGCAGTGCTTCGCCCGCTACCCCGACCACATGAA
GCAGCACGACTTCTTCAAGTCCGCCATGCCCGAAGGCTACGTCCAGGAGCGCACCATCTTCTTCAAGGAC
GACGGCAACTACAAGACCCGCGCCGAGGTGAAGTTCGAGGGCGACACCCTGGTGAACCGCATCGAGCTGA
AGGGCATCGACTTCAAGGAGGACGGCAACATCCTGGGGCACAAGCTGGAGTACAACTACAACAGCCACAA
CGTCTATATCACCGCCGACAAGCAGAAGAACGGCATCAAGGCCAACTTCAAGATCCGCCACAACATCGAG
GACGGCGGCGTGCAGCTCGCCGACCACTACCAGCAGAACACCCCCATCGGCGACGGCCCCGTGCTGCTGC
CCGACAACCACTACCTGAGCTACCAGTCCAAGCTGAGCAAAGACCCCAACGAGAAGCGCGATCACATGGT
CCTGCTGGAGTTCGTGACCGCCGCCGGGATCACTCTCGGCATGGACGAGCTGTACAAGTAAGTCGACATC
ATAATCAACCTCTGGATTACAAAATTTGTGAAAGATTGACTGGTATTCTTAACTATGTTGCTCCTTTTAC
GCTATGTGGATACGCTGCTTTAATGCCTTTGTATCATGCTATTGCTTCCCGTATGGCTTTCATTTTCTCC
TCCTTGTATAAATCCTGGTTAGTTCTTGCCACGGCGGAACTCATCGCCGCCTGCCTTGCCCGCTGCTGGA
CAGGGGCTCGGCTGTTGGGCACTGACAATTCCGTGGCTCGAGAGATCTTCGACTGTGCCTTCTAGTTGCC
AGCCATCTGTTGTTTGCCCCTCCCCCGTGCCTTCCTTGACCCTGGAAGGTGCCACTCCCACTGTCCTTTC
CTAATAAAATGAGGAAATTGCATCGCATTGTCTGAGTAGGTGTCATTCTATTCTGGGGGGTGGGGTGGGG
CAGGACAGCAAGGGGGAGGATTGGGAAGACAATAGCAGGCATGAGATCTCACGTGCGGACCGAGCGGCCG
CAGGAACCCCTAGTGATGGAGTTGGCCACTCCCTCTCTGCGCGCTCGCTCGCTCACTGAGGCCGGGCGAC
CAAAGGTCGCCCGACGCCCGGGCTTTGCCCGGGCGGCCTCAGTGAGCGAGCGAGCGCGCAGCTGCCTGCA
GGGGCGCCTGATGCGGTATTTTCTCCTTACGCATCTGTGCGGTATTTCACACCGCATA
[95 nt withheld, positions 2579-2673]
T
[46 nt withheld, positions 2675-2720]
C
[141 nt withheld, positions 2722-2862]
CCTTTGACGTTGGAGTCCACGTTCTTT
[37 nt withheld, positions 2890-2926]
ACTCTATCTCGGGCTATTCTTTTGATTTATAAGGGATTTTGCCGATTTCGGTCTATTGGTTAAAAAATGA
GCTGATTTAACAAAAATTTAACGGGAATTTTAACAAAATATTAACGTTTACAATTTTATGGTGCACTCTC
AGTACAATCTGCTCTGATGCCGCATAGTTAAGCCAGCCCCGACACCCGCCAACACCCGCTGACGCGCCCT
GACGGGCTTGTCTGCTCCCGGCATCCGCTTACAGACAAGCTGTGACCGTCTCCGGGAGCTGCATGTGTCA
GAGGTTTTCACCGTCATCACCGAAACGCGCGAGACGAAAGGGCCTCGTGATACGCCTATTTTTATAGGTT
AATGTCATGATAATAATGGTTTCTTAGACGTCAGGTGGCACTTTTCGGGGAAATGTGCGCGGAACCCCTA
TTTGTTTATTTTTCTAAATACATTCAAATATGTATCCGCTCATGAGACAATAACCCTGATAAATGCTTCA
ATAATATTGAAAAAGGAAGAGTATGAGTATTCAACATTTCCGTGTCGCCCTTATTCCCTTTTTTGCGGCA
TTTTGCCTTCCTGTTTTTGCTCACCCAGAAACGCTGGTGAAAGTAAAAGATGCTGAAGATCAGTTGGGTG
CACGAGTGGGTTACATCGAACTGGATCTCAACAGCGGTAAGATCCTTGAGAGTTTTCGCCCCGAAGAACG
TTTTCCAATGATGAGCACTTTTAAAGTTCTGCTATGTGGCGCGGTATTATCCCGTATTGACGCCGGGCAA
GAGCAACTCGGTCGCCGCATACACTATTCTCAGAATGACTTGGTTGAGTACTCACCAGTCACAGAAAAGC
ATCTTACGGATGGCATGACAGTAAGAGAATTATGCAGTGCTGCCATAACCATGAGTGATAACACTGCGGC
CAACTTACTTCTGACAACGATCGGAGGACCGAAGGAGCTAACCGCTTTTTTGCACAACATGGGGGATCAT
GTAACTCGCCTTGATCGTTGGGAACCGGAGCTGAATGAAGCCATACCAAACGACGAGCGTGACACCACGA
TGCCTGTAGCAATGGCAACAACGTTGCGCAAACTATTAACTGGCGAACTACTTACTCTAGCTTCCCGGCA
ACAATTAATAGACTGGATGGAGGCGGATAAAGTTGCAGGACCACTTCTGCGCTCGGCCCTTCCGGCTGGC
TGGTTTATTGCTGATAAATCTGGAGCCGGTGAGCGTGGGTCTCGCGGTATCATTGCAGCACTGGGGCCAG
ATGGTAAGCCCTCCCGTATCGTAGTTATCTACACGACGGGGAGTCAGGCAACTATGGATGAACGAAATAG
ACAGATCGCTGAGATAGGTGCCTCACTGATTAAGCATTGGTAACTGTCAGACCAAGTTTACTCATATATA
CTTTAGATTGATTTAAAACTTCATTTTTAATTTAAAAGGATCTAGGTGAAGATCCTTTTTGATAATCTCA
TGACCAAAATCCCTTAACGTGAGTTTTCGTTCCACTGAGCGTCAGACCCCGTAGAAAAGATCAAAGGATC
TTCTTGAGATCCTTTTTTTCTGCGCGTAATCTGCTGCTTGCAAACAAAAAAACCACCGCTACCAGCGGTG
GTTTGTTTGCCGGATCAAGAGCTACCAACTCTTTTTCCGAAGGTAACTGGCTTCAGCAGAGCGCAGATAC
CAAATACTGTTCTTCTAGTGTAGCCGTAGTTAGGCCACCACTTCAAGAACTCTGTAGCACCGCCTACATA
CCTCGCTCTGCTAATCCTGTTACCAGTGGCTGCTGCCAGTGGCGATAAGTCGTGTCTTACCGGGTTGGAC
TCAAGACGATAGTTACCGGATAAGGCGCAGCGGTCGGGCTGAACGGGGGGTTCGTGCACACAGCCCAGCT
TGGAGCGAACGACCTACACCGAACTGAGATACCTACAGCGTGAGCTATGAGAAAGCGCCACGCTTCCCGA
AGGGAGAAAGGCGGACAGGTATCCGGTAAGCGGCAGGGTCGGAACAGGAGAGCGCACGAGGGAGCTTCCA
GGGGGAAACGCCTGGTATCTTTATAGTCCTGTCGGGTTTCGCCACCTCTGACTTGAGCGTCGATTTTTGT
GATGCTCGTCAGGGGGGCGGAGCCTATGGAAAAACGCCAGCAACGCGGCCTTTTTACGGTTCCTGGCCTT
TTGCTGGCCTTTTGCTCACATGT
Features (pLannotate 1.2.2; 14 found; start..end, strand, type, name):
     12..39      +  repeat_region  AAV2 ITR (fragment): inverted terminal repeat of adeno-associated virus serotype 2 inverted
     68..95      +  repeat_region  AAV2 ITR (fragment): inverted terminal repeat of adeno-associated virus serotype 2 inverted
   1162..1878    +  CDS            SYFP2: SYFP2 is a basic (constitutively fluorescent) yellow fluorescent protein published in 2006, derived from Aequorea victoria. It is reported to be a very rapidly-maturing monomer with moderate acid sensitivity.
   1893..2050    +  misc_feature   WPRE (fragment): woodchuck hepatitis virus posttranscriptional regulatory element
   2056..2136    +  misc_feature   WPRE (fragment): woodchuck hepatitis virus posttranscriptional regulatory element
   2153..2264    +  polyA_signal   bGH poly(A) signal: bovine growth hormone polyadenylation signal
   2382..2522    +  repeat_region  AAV2 ITR: inverted terminal repeat of adeno-associated virus serotype 2 inverted
   2527..2578    -  misc_feature   bom (fragment): basis of mobility region from pBR322
   2597..3052    +  rep_origin     f1 ori (sequence partly withheld): f1 bacteriophage origin of replication; arrow indicates direction of (+) strand synthesis
   3053..3102    -  misc_feature   bom (fragment): basis of mobility region from pBR322
   3204..3239    -  CDS            rop (fragment): Rop protein, which maintains plasmids at low copy number; rop
   3334..3438    +  promoter       AmpR promoter: bla
   3439..4299    +  CDS            AmpR: β-lactamase; bla; confers resistance to ampicillin, carbenicillin, and related antibiotics
   4470..5058    +  rep_origin     ori: high-copy-number ColE1/pMB1/pBR322/pUC origin of replication
