[The description below was written by a language model from this plasmid's Addgene catalogue record and pLannotate feature annotations shown in this document.]
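Description:
AiP11772 - pAAV-hsA2-AiE0254h-minRho-SYFP2-WPRE3-BGHpA (alias CN1772) is an AAV transfer plasmid built on a pAAV2 backbone, used to package an enhancer-driven fluorescent reporter into recombinant adeno-associated virus for delivery to brain tissue. In bacteria it is maintained as a high-copy plasmid through a ColE1/pUC-type origin and selected with ampicillin via the bla gene and its own promoter. An f1 phage origin and small remnants of pBR322 bom and rop sequences are also present in the backbone. The sequenced record is 5,119 nt. One AAV2 inverted terminal repeat is annotated in full downstream of the cassette, while the upstream ITR is detected only as short fragments, which is common for these repeat-rich, hard-to-sequence elements.

Between the ITRs, the payload follows the order given in the name. The AiE0254h enhancer sits upstream of a minimal rhodopsin promoter (minRho), which on its own gives little expression, so that transcription depends on the enhancer's cell-type-specific activity. These regulatory parts, together with the "hsA2" element named in the title, fall in the unannotated region preceding the coding sequence, and the record does not define hsA2. The cassette expresses SYFP2, a monomeric, rapidly maturing yellow fluorescent protein derived from Aequorea victoria. SYFP2 is followed by WPRE3, a shortened woodchuck hepatitis virus posttranscriptional element (annotated as two WPRE fragments) that boosts transcript expression, and by the bovine growth hormone polyadenylation signal.

The construct belongs to a suite of enhancer AAVs for genetic access to cortical cell types. It serves to label, and to evaluate the specificity of, the brain cell populations in which AiE0254h is active. The record does not state which populations those are.
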