Addgene plasmid #230430: AiP11772 - pAAV-hsA2-AiE0254h-minRho-SYFP2-WPRE3-BGHpA (Alias: CN1772)
Purpose: AiE0254h is an enhancer sequence, designed to drive AAV-mediated transgene expression in specific populations of brain cells
Depositing lab: Allen Institute for Brain Science & Jonathan Ting. Depositing organization: Allen Institute. Publication: A suite of enhancer AAVs and transgenic mouse lines for genetic access to cortical cell types. Ben-Simon Y, Hooper M, Narayan S, Daigle TL, Dwivedi D, Way SW, Oster A, Stafford DA, Mich JK, Taormina MJ, Martinez RA, Opitz-Araya X, Roth JR, Alexander JR, Allen S, Amster A, Arbuckle J, Ayala A, Baker PM, Bakken TE, Barcelli T, Barta S, Bendrick J, Bertagnolli D, Bielstein C, Bishwakarma P, Bowlus J, Boyer G, Brouner K, Casian B, Casper T, Chakka AB, Chakrabarty R, Chance RK, Chavan S, Clark M, Colbert K, Collman F, Daniel S, Departee M, DiValentin P, Donadio N, Dotson N, Egdorf T, Fliss T, Gabitto M, Garcia J, Gary A, Gasperini M, Gloe J, Goldy J, Gore BB, Graybuck L, Greisman N, Haeseleer F, Halterman C, Haradon Z, Hastings SD, Helback O, Ho W, Hockemeyer D, Huang C, Huff S, Hunker A, Johansen N, Jones D, Juneau Z, Kalmbach B, Kannan M, Khem S, Kussick E, Kutsal R, Larsen R, Lee C, Lee AY, Leibly M, Lenz GH, Li S, Liang E, Lusk N, Madigan Z, Malloy J, Malone J, McCue R, Melchor J, Mollenkopf T, Moosman S, Morin E, Newman D, Ng L, Ngo K, Omstead V, Otto S, Oyama A, Pena N, Pham T, Phillips E, Pom CA, Potekhina L, Ransford S, Ray PL, Rette D, Reynoldson C, Rimorin C, Rocha D, Ruiz A, Sanchez REA, Sawyer L, Sedeno-Cortes A, Sevigny JP, Shapovalova N, Shepard N, Shulga L, Sigler AR, Siverts L, Soliman S, Somasundaram S, Staats B, Stewart K, Szelenyi E, Tieu M, Trader C, Tran A, van Velthoven CTJ, Walker M, Wang Y, Weed N, Wirthlin M, Wood T, Wynalda B, Yao Z, Zhou T, Ariza J, Dee N, Reding M, Ronellenfitch K, Mufti S, Sunkin SM, Smith KA, Esposito L, Waters J, Thyagarajan B, Yao S, Lein ES, Zeng H, Levi BP, Ngai J, Ting JT, Tasic B. Cell. 2025 May 16:S0092-8674(25)00513-6. doi: 10.1016/j.cell.2025.05.002. PubMed 40403729.
Backbone
  Vector backbone: pAAV2
  Vector type: AAV
Growth in bacteria
  Bacterial resistance: Ampicillin, 100 μg/mL
  Growth temperature: 37°C
  Growth strain: NEB Stable
  Copy number: High Copy
Gene/Insert
  Gene/Insert name: SYFP2
  Species: Synthetic
  Promoter: minRho
  Cloning method: Gibson Cloning
Terms and licenses: Academic/Nonprofit Terms; Industry Terms: Not Available to Industry
How to cite: AiP11772 - pAAV-hsA2-AiE0254h-minRho-SYFP2-WPRE3-BGHpA (Alias: CN1772) was a gift from Allen Institute for Brain Science & Jonathan Ting (Addgene plasmid # 230430 ; http://n2t.net/addgene:230430 ; RRID:Addgene_230430)
